>Addgene plasmid #238322 | pBB3-ScVip1-536-1107-P553V-G646V-G647A | addgene full sequence | sequence record 475914 | Addgene NGS Result
TTGAGATCCTTTTTTTCTGCGCGTAATCTGCTGCTTGCAAACAAAAAAACCACCGCTACCAGCGGTGGTT
TGTTTGCCGGATCAAGAGCTACCAACTCTTTTTCCGAAGGTAACTGGCTTCAGCAGAGCGCAGATACCAA
ATACTGTTCTTCTAGTGTAGCCGTAGTTAGGCCACCACTTCAAGAACTCTGTAGCACCGCCTACATACCT
CGCTCTGCTAATCCTGTTACCAGTGGCTGCTGCCAGTGGCGATAAGTCGTGTCTTACCGGGTTGGACTCA
AGACGATAGTTACCGGATAAGGCGCAGCGGTCGGGCTGAACGGGGGGTTCGTGCACACAGCCCAGCTTGG
AGCGAACGACCTACACCGAACTGAGATACCTACAGCGTGAGCTATGAGAAAGCGCCACGCTTCCCGAAGG
GAGAAAGGCGGACAGGTATCCGGTAAGCGGCAGGGTCGGAACAGGAGAGCGCACGAGGGAGCTTCCAGGG
GGAAACGCCTGGTATCTTTATAGTCCTGTCGGGTTTCGCCACCTCTGACTTGAGCGTCGATTTTTGTGAT
GCTCGTCAGGGGGGCGGAGCCTATGGAAAAACGCCAGCAACGCGGCCTTTTTACGGTTCCTGGCCTTTTG
CTGGCCTTTTGCTCACATGTTCTTTCCTGCGTTATCCCCTGATTGACTTGGGTCGCTCTTCCTGTGGATG
CGCAGATGCCCTGCGTAAGCGGGTGTGGGCGGACAATAAAGTCTTAAACTGAACAAAATAGATCTAAACT
ATGACAATAAAGTCTTAAACTAGACAGAATAGTTGTAAACTGAAATCAGTCCAGTTATGCTGTGAAAAAG
CATACTGGACTTTTGTTATGGCTAAAGCAAACTCTTCATTTTCTGAAGTGCAAATTGCCCGTCGTATTAA
AGAGGGGCGTGGCCAAGGGCATGTAAAGACTATATTCGCGGCGTTGTGACAATTTACCGAACAACTCCGC
GGCCGGGAAGCCGATCTCGGCTTGAACGAATTGTTAGGTGGCGGTACTTGGGTCGATATCAAAGTGCATC
ACTTCTTCCCGTATGCCCAACTTTGTATAGAGAGCCACTGCGGGATCGTCACCGTAATCTGCTTGCACGT
AGATCACATAAGCACCAAGCGCGTTGGCCTCATGCTTGAGGAGATTGATGAGCGCGGTGGCAATGCCCTG
CCTCCGGTGCTCGCCGGAGACTGCGAGATCATAGATATAGATCTCACTACGCGGCTGCTCAAACTTGGGC
AGAACGTAAGCCGCGAGAGCGCCAACAACCGCTTCTTGGTCGAAGGCAGCAAGCGCGATGAATGTCTTAC
TACGGAGCAAGTTCCCGAGGTAATCGGAGTCCGGCTGATGTTGGGAGTAGGTGGCTACGTCTCCGAACTC
ACGACCGAAAAGATCAAGAGCAGCCCGCATGGATTTGACTTGGTCAGGGCCGAGCCTACATGTGCGAATG
ATGCCCATACTTGAGCCACCTAACTTTGTTTTAGGGCGACTGCCCTGCTGCGTAACATCGTTGCTGCTGC
GTAACATCGTTGCTGCTCCATAACATCAAACATCGACCCACGGCGTAACGCGCTTGCTGCTTGGATGCCC
GAGGCATAGACTGTACAAAAAAACAGTCATAACAAGCCATGAAAACCGCCACTGCGCCGTTACCACCGCT
GCGTTCGGTCAAGGTTCTGGACCAGTTGCGTGAGCGCATACGCTACTTGCATTACAGTTTACGAACCGAA
CAGGCTTATGTCAACTGGGTTCGTGCCTTCATCCGTTTCCACGGTGTGCGTCACCCGGCAACCTTGGGCA
GCAGCGAAGTCGCCATAACTTCGTATAGCATACATTATACGAAGTTATCTGTAACTATAACAGTCCTAAG
GTAGCGAGTTTAAACACTAGTATCGATTCGCGACCTACTCCGGAAGGTTTAAACGTACCCGTAGTGGCTA
TGGCAGGGCTTGCCGCCCCGACGTTGGCTGCGAGCCCTGGGCCTTCACCCGAACTTGGGGGTTGGGGTGG
GGAAAAGGAAGAAACGCGGGCGTATTGGTCCCAATGGGGTCTCGGTGGGGTATCGACAGAGTGCCAGCCC
TGGGACCGAACCCCGCGTTTATGAACAAACGACCCAACACCCGTGCGTTTTATTCTGTCTTTTTATTGCC
GTCATAGCGCGGGTTCCTTCCGGTATTGTCTCCTTCCGTGTTTCAGTTAGCCTCCCCCATCTCCCGGTAC
CGCATGCTCCGATTCGATCCTACTTGTACAGCTCGTCCATGCCGAGAGTGATCCCGGCGGCGGTCACGAA
CTCCAGCAGGACCATGTGATCGCGCTTCTCGTTGGGGTCTTTGCTCAGGGCGGACTGGTAGCTCAGGTAG
TGGTTGTCGGGCAGCAGCACGGGGCCGTCGCCGATGGGGGTGTTCTGCTGGTAGTGGTCGGCGAGCTGCA
CGCTGCCGTCCTCGATGTTGTGGCGGATCTTGAAGTTCACCTTGATGCCGTTCTTCTGCTTGTCGGCCAT
GATATAGACGTTGTGGCTGTTGTAGTTGTACTCCAGCTTGTGCCCCAGGATGTTGCCGTCCTCCTTGAAG
TCGATACCCTTCAGCTCGATGCGGTTCACCAGGGTGTCGCCCTCGAACTTCACCTCGGCGCGGGTCTTGT
AGTTGCCGTCGTCCTTGAAGAAGATGGTGCGCTCCTGGACGTAGCCTTCGGGCATGGCGGACTTGAAGAA
GTCGTGCTGCTTCATGTGGTCGGGGTAGCGGGCGAAGCACTGCAGGCCGTAGCCGAAGGTGGTCACGAGG
GTGGGCCAGGGCACGGGCAGCTTGCCGGTGGTGCAGATGAACTTCAGGGTCAGCTTGCCGTAGGTGGCAT
CGCCCTCGCCCTCGCCGGACACGCTGAACTTGTGGCCGTTTACGTCGCCGTCCAGCTCGACCAGGATGGG
CACCACCCCGGTGAACAGCTCCTCGCCCTTGCTCACCATCATGGTTTCGGACCGCCCGGGTGATCAAGTC
TTCGTCGAGTGATTGTAAATAAAATGTAATTTACAGTATAGTATTTTAATTAATATACAAATGATTTGAT
AATAATTCTTATTTAACTATAATATATTGTGTTGGGTTGAATTAAAGGTCCGTATACTAGTATCGATTCG
CGACCTACTCCGGAATATTAATAGATCATGGAGATAATTAAAATGATAACCATCTCGCAAATAAATAAGT
ATTTTACTGTTTTCGTAACAGTTTTGTAATAAAAAAACCTATAAATATTCCGGATTATTCATACCGTCCC
ACCATCGGGCGCGGATGAAGCATCATCATCATCATCACCATCACCACCACGGTGCTAGCTGGTCCCACCC
CCAGTTCGAGAAGGGTGGTGGTTCCGGTGGCGGATCCGGTGGTTCTGCTTGGAGCCACCCTCAATTCGAA
AAGGGCTCCGGTTCCGGCGAGAACCTGTACTTCCAAGGTGCCAAATGGGTGTTCAAGGGCCTCGCCATCA
TCATCCGTCACGCTGACCGTACTGTCAAGCAAAAGTTCAAGCACTCCTTCACTAGCCCCATCTTCATCTC
CCTGCTGAAGGGTCACAAAGAGGAAGTCGTCATCCGTAACGTGAACGATCTGAAGATCGTGCTGCAGGCT
CTGCGTATCGCTCTGGACGAGAAGGCTGGCAACCCCGCTAAGATCAAGGTGCTGGCTAACGCTCTCGAGA
AGAAGCTGAACTTCCCCGGCACCAAGATCCAGCTGAAGCCAGTGCTGAACAAAGAGAACGAGGTCGAGAA
GGTGCAGTTCATCCTGAAGTGGGTGGCTGAGCCTACTCACTCCGCTAAGTACCAGGCTACCGAGCTGGGA
GAGCAGATGCGTCAAGACTTCGACCTGTTGAACAAGTCCATCCTGCAGAATATCAAGATCTTCAGCTCCT
CCGAGCGTCGTGTGCTGCACACTGCTCAGTACTGGACCCGTGCTCTGTTCGGTGCTGACGAGCTGGGTTC
CGACGAGATCTCTATCCGCAAGGACCTGCTGGACGACTCCAACGCTGCTAAGGACCTCATGGACAAAGTC
AAGAAGAAGTTGAAGCCCCTGCTGCGCGAGGGCAAAGAGGCTCCTCCTCAATTCGCTTGGCCCTCCAAGA
TGCCCGAGCCTTACCTGGTCATCAAGCGTGTGGTCGAGCTGATGAACTACCACAAGAAAATCATGGATAA
CAACTTCGCCAAGAAAGACGTGAACTCCATGCAGACCCGTTGGTGCACCTCTGAGGACCCCAGCCTGTTC
AAAGAGCGTTGGGACAAGCTTTTCAAAGAGTTCAACAACGCCGAGAAGGTCGACCCTTCCAAGATCTCCG
AGCTGTACGACACCATGAAGTACGACGCTCTGCACAACCGTCAGTTCTTGGAGAACATCTTCGACCCCGG
CCTGCCTAACGAGGCTATCGCTGACGAACTCGGTTCTCACTCCCTGGTGGATCGTTACCCCATCAACGTC
CTGGCCAAGAACAACTTCAAGATCATCGACTCCCACTCCATGAACAACTCCGGCAAGAACTCCTCCAACT
CCGTGGGTTCTCTCGGCTGGGTGCTCGAGTCTGGAAAGACCTCAACCGCTCGTAACCCCAAGTCCTCTAG
CCAGTTCGACGAGCCCCGTTTCATGCAGCTGCGCGAACTGTACAAGCTGGCTAAGGTCCTGTTCGACTTC
ATCTGCCCCAAAGAGTACGGTATCTCCGACGCTGAGAAGCTGGACATCGGCCTGCTGACTTCTCTGCCTC
TGGCTAAGCAGATCCTGAACGACATCGGCGACATGAAGAACCGCGAGACTCCCGCTTGTGTGGCTTACTT
CACCAAAGAGTCCCACATCTACACCCTGCTCAACATCATCTACGAAAGCGGTATCCCCATGAGGATCGCT
CGCAACGCTCTGCCCGAACTGGACTACTTGTCCCAGATCACCTTCGAGTTGTACGAGTCCACCGACGCTT
CCGGCCAGAAGTCCCACTCTATCCGTCTGAAGATGTCTCCCGGTTGCCACACTCAGGACCCTCTGGACGT
GCAATTGGACGACCGTCACTACATCTCTTGCATCCCTAAGATCTCCCTGACCAAGCACCTCGACATGGAC
TACGTGCAGCAGAAGCTGCGTAACAAGTTCACCCGTGTGATCATGCCTCCAAAGTTCACTCCCGTGAACA
TCACCTCATAAGCGGCCGCACTCGAGTAGGATCGAATCGGACTTTCGAATCTAGAGCCTGCAGTCTCGAC
AAGCTTGTCGAGAAGTACTAGAGGATCATAATCAGCCATACCACATTTGTAGAGGTTTTACTTGCTTTAA
AAAACCTCCCACACCTCCCCCTGAACCTGAAACATAAAATGAATGCAATTGTTGTTGTTAACTTGTTTAT
TGCAGCTTATAATGGTTACAAATAAAGCAATAGCATCACAAATTTCACAAATAAAGCATTTTTTTCACTG
CATTCTAGTTGTGGTTTGTCCAAACTCATCAATGTATCTTATCATGTCTGGATCTGATCACTGCTTGAGC
CTAGAAGATCCGGCTGCTAACAAAGCCCGAAAGGAAGCTGAGTTGGCTGCTGCCACCGCTGAGCAATAAC
TATCATAACCCCTAGGGTATACCCATCTAATTGGAACCAGATAAGTGAAATCTAGTTCCAAACTATTTTG
TCATTTTTAATTTTCGTATTAGCTTACGACGCTACACCCAGTTCCCATCTATTTTGTCACTCTTCCCTAA
ATAATCCTTAAAAACTCCATTTCCACCCCTCCCAGTTCCCAACTATTTTGTCCGCCCACAACCGGTTGAC
TTGGGTCAACTGTCAGACCAAGTTTACTCATATATACTTTAGATTGATTTAAAACTTCATTTTTAATTTA
AAAGGATCTAGGTGAAGATCCTTTTTGATAATCTCATGACCAAAATCCCTTAACGTGAGTTTTCGTTCCA
CTGAGCGTCAGACCCCGTAGAAAAGATCAAAGGATCTTC
Features (pLannotate 1.2.2; 15 found; start..end, strand, type, name):
      1..589     +  rep_origin     ori: high-copy-number ColE1/pMB1/pBR322/pUC origin of replication
    724..947     -  mobile_element Tn7R: mini-Tn7 element (right end of the Tn7 transposon) Tn7
   1014..1547    -  CDS            GmR: gentamycin acetyltransferase; aacC1; confers resistance to gentamycin
   1736..1764    -  promoter       Pc promoter: intI1 (promoter lies within the coding sequence); class 1 integron promoter
   1835..1868    +  protein_bind   loxP: Cre-mediated recombination occurs in the 8-bp core sequence (GCATACAT). Cre recombinase
   2123..2171    -  polyA_signal   HSV TK poly(A) signal: herpes simplex virus thymidine kinase polyadenylation signal (Cole and Stacy, 1985)
   2263..2979    -  CDS            EYFP: EYFP is a basic (constitutively fluorescent) green/yellow fluorescent protein published in 1996, derived from Aequorea victoria. It is reported to be a very rapidly-maturing weak dimer with high acid sensitivity.
   3021..3130    -  promoter       p10 promoter: baculovirus promoter for expression in insect cells
   3175..3266    +  promoter       polyhedrin promoter: polh from Autographa californica; promoter for the baculovirus polyhedrin gene
   3310..3327    +  CDS            capTEV™ (fragment): composite tag for in vivo biotinylation, TEV protease cleavage, and 6xHis tagging
   3473..5188    +  CDS            VIP1 (fragment): VIP1_YEAST - Experimental evidence at protein level: Swiss-Prot protein existence level 1. Bifunctional inositol kinase that acts in concert with the IP6K kinases to synthesize the diphosphate group-containing inositol pyrophosphates diphosphoinositol pentakisphosphate, PP-InsP5, and bis- diphosphoinositol tetrakisphosphate, (PP)2-InsP4 (PubMed:17412958). Phosphorylates inositol hexakisphosphate (InsP6) at positions 1 or 3 to produce PP-InsP5 which is in turn phosphorylated by IP6Ks to produce (PP)2-InsP4. Alternatively, phosphorylates at position 1 or 3 PP-InsP5, produced by IP6Ks from InsP6,
   5274..5357    +  CDS            large T antigen (fragment): large T antigen from SV40 (simian virus 40)
   5380..5514    +  polyA_signal   SV40 poly(A) signal: SV40 polyadenylation signal
   5543..5592    +  CDS            SET1 (fragment): solubility-enhancement tag derived from T7 phage gene 10B
   5635..5800    -  mobile_element Tn7L: mini-Tn7 element (left end of the Tn7 transposon) Tn7
