[The description below was written by a language model from this plasmid's Addgene catalogue record and pLannotate feature annotations shown in this document.]
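Description:
pBB3-ScVip1-536-1107-P553V-G646V-G647A is a baculovirus transfer plasmid for producing a fragment of the budding yeast inositol pyrophosphate enzyme Vip1 (PPIP5K, YLR410W) in insect cells. The roughly 6 kb plasmid is built on the pBB3 backbone. It replicates in E. coli from a high-copy ColE1/pUC-type origin and is selected with gentamicin through the aacC1 acetyltransferase gene, driven by the class 1 integron Pc promoter. The resistance marker and both expression cassettes lie between the Tn7R and Tn7L ends of a mini-Tn7 element. This layout is the one used for Tn7 transposition of a cargo into a baculovirus bacmid, from which recombinant virus is then generated. A single loxP site is also annotated within the transposable segment, and the record does not say what it is for.

The main cassette uses the very late polyhedrin promoter to drive a 1716 bp insert encoding Vip1 residues 536–1107, with an SV40 polyadenylation signal downstream. The insert carries the substitutions P553V, G646V and G647A. The associated publication concerns control of PPIP5K phosphatase activity, but the record does not describe the effect of these mutations. According to the catalogue, the backbone supplies an N-terminal His10 tag, a Twin-Strep-tag and a TEV protease cleavage site, allowing affinity purification and later tag removal. The automated annotation detects only a short tag fragment in this region. The small "large T antigen" and "SET1" fragment calls near the SV40 terminator are most likely incidental matches. In the opposite orientation, a baculovirus p10 promoter drives EYFP with an HSV TK polyadenylation signal, providing a fluorescent marker that can report on infected insect cells.
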