Addgene plasmid #238322: pBB3-ScVip1-536-1107-P553V-G646V-G647A
Purpose: ScVip1-536-1107-P553V-G646V-G647A protein expression in insect cells
Depositing lab: Michael Hothorn. Depositing organization: University of Geneva. Publication: A small signaling domain controls PPIP5K phosphatase activity in phosphate homeostasis. Raia P, Lee K, Bartsch SM, Rico-Resendiz F, Portugal-Calisto D, Vadas O, Panse VG, Fiedler D, Hothorn M. Nat Commun. 2025 Feb 19;16(1):1753. doi: 10.1038/s41467-025-56937-0. PubMed 39966396.
Backbone
  Vector backbone: pBB3
  Vector type: Insect Expression
Growth in bacteria
  Bacterial resistance: Gentamicin, 10 μg/mL
  Growth temperature: 37°C
  Growth strain: DH5alpha
  Copy number: High Copy
Gene/Insert
  Gene/Insert name: VIP1 (alt name: PPIP5K)
  Species: S. cerevisiae (budding yeast)
  Insert size (bp): 1716
  Mutation: ScVip1-536-1107-P553V-G646V-G647A
  Entrez Gene: VIP1 (a.k.a. YLR410W)
  Tag / fusion protein: His10-Tag, Twin-Strep-tag, TEV (N terminal on backbone)
  Cloning method: Gibson Cloning
Terms and licenses: Academic/Nonprofit Terms; Industry Terms: Not Available to Industry
How to cite: pBB3-ScVip1-536-1107-P553V-G646V-G647A was a gift from Michael Hothorn (Addgene plasmid # 238322 ; http://n2t.net/addgene:238322 ; RRID:Addgene_238322)
